Addgene plasmid #210220: prDNA spacer-LacOx120-20xMS2-Hyg
Purpose: Integrates 120xLacO repeats and 20xMS2 repeats with a hygromycin drug selection marker into the rDNA spacer.
Depositing lab: Calvin Tiengwe. Depositing organization: Imperial College London. Publication: Imaging of genomic loci in Trypanosoma brucei using an optimised LacO-LacI system. Budzak J, Goodwin I, Tiengwe C, Rudenko G. Mol Biochem Parasitol. 2023 Dec;256:111598. doi: 10.1016/j.molbiopara.2023.111598. Epub 2023 Nov 3. PubMed 37923299.
Backbone
  Vector backbone: pGEM-3
  Backbone manufacturer: Promega
  Backbone size w/o insert (bp): 2413
  Total vector size (bp): 10843
  Selectable markers: Hygromycin
Growth in bacteria
  Bacterial resistance: Ampicillin, 100 μg/mL
  Growth temperature: 37°C
  Growth strain: DH5alpha
  Copy number: Unknown
Gene/Insert 1
  Gene/Insert name: 120xLacO repeats derived from: PMID: 12864855.
  Species: Synthetic; E. coli
  Insert size (bp): 4453
Gene/Insert 2
  Gene/Insert name: 24xMS2 repeats derived from Addgene plasmid # 31865
  Insert size (bp): 1250
Terms and licenses: Academic/Nonprofit Terms; Industry Terms: Not Available to Industry
Depositor comments: Digest with NotI for transfection into trypanosomes.
How to cite: prDNA spacer-LacOx120-20xMS2-Hyg was a gift from Calvin Tiengwe (Addgene plasmid # 210220 ; http://n2t.net/addgene:210220 ; RRID:Addgene_210220)
