[The description below was written by a language model from this plasmid's Addgene catalogue record and pLannotate feature annotations shown in this document.]
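Description:
prDNA spacer-LacOx120-20xMS2-Hyg is a genomic integration construct for Trypanosoma brucei, built on the Promega pGEM-3 cloning backbone. In E. coli it is maintained through a high-copy ColE1/pUC-type origin and selected with ampicillin via the β-lactamase gene and its native promoter. After transfection, parasites are selected with hygromycin through an aph(4)-Ia hygromycin phosphotransferase cassette. The plasmid does not replicate in trypanosomes. It is linearised with NotI so that flanking homology directs insertion into the ribosomal DNA spacer. The targeting sequences and the trypanosome regulatory elements driving the hygromycin gene are not annotated in the feature table, so their identity is not stated.

The payload consists of two tandem repeat arrays. The first is a roughly 4.5 kb array of about 120 lac operator sites, which appears in the annotation as a long series of closely spaced operator hits that spans the origin of the circular sequence numbering. When a fluorescently tagged LacI repressor is expressed in the same cell, it binds these sites and marks the tagged locus as a visible spot, which is the approach described in the associated work on imaging genomic loci with an optimised LacO-LacI system. The second is an array of MS2 stem-loop repeats, which are bound by MS2 coat protein fusions and are commonly used to visualise transcripts; the record itself does not describe how they are used.

The record is inconsistent on the repeat number, giving 20 in the name and purpose but 24 in the insert field. The MS2 repeats are not visible in the portion of the table shown. The sequenced record (10,233 nt) is also shorter than the stated total size of 10,843 bp, which may reflect the difficulty of assembling repetitive arrays. The small KanR, lacI, rop, bom and TcR fragments are likely cloning remnants or spurious matches.
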