Features (pLannotate 1.2.2; 110 found; start..end, strand, type, name):
     15..31      +  protein_bind   lac operator: The lac repressor binds to the lac operator to inhibit transcription in E. coli. This inhibition can be relieved by adding lactose or isopropyl-β-D-thiogalactopyranoside (IPTG). lac repressor encoded by lacI
     41..57      +  protein_bind   lac operator: The lac repressor binds to the lac operator to inhibit transcription in E. coli. This inhibition can be relieved by adding lactose or isopropyl-β-D-thiogalactopyranoside (IPTG). lac repressor encoded by lacI
     72..88      +  protein_bind   lac operator: The lac repressor binds to the lac operator to inhibit transcription in E. coli. This inhibition can be relieved by adding lactose or isopropyl-β-D-thiogalactopyranoside (IPTG). lac repressor encoded by lacI
    119..135     +  protein_bind   lac operator: The lac repressor binds to the lac operator to inhibit transcription in E. coli. This inhibition can be relieved by adding lactose or isopropyl-β-D-thiogalactopyranoside (IPTG). lac repressor encoded by lacI
    146..165     +  protein_bind   lac operator (fragment): The lac repressor binds to the lac operator to inhibit transcription in E. coli. This inhibition can be relieved by adding lactose or isopropyl-β-D-thiogalactopyranoside (IPTG). lac repressor encoded by lacI
    179..195     +  protein_bind   lac operator: The lac repressor binds to the lac operator to inhibit transcription in E. coli. This inhibition can be relieved by adding lactose or isopropyl-β-D-thiogalactopyranoside (IPTG). lac repressor encoded by lacI
    227..243     +  protein_bind   lac operator: The lac repressor binds to the lac operator to inhibit transcription in E. coli. This inhibition can be relieved by adding lactose or isopropyl-β-D-thiogalactopyranoside (IPTG). lac repressor encoded by lacI
    257..273     +  protein_bind   lac operator: The lac repressor binds to the lac operator to inhibit transcription in E. coli. This inhibition can be relieved by adding lactose or isopropyl-β-D-thiogalactopyranoside (IPTG). lac repressor encoded by lacI
    288..304     +  protein_bind   lac operator: The lac repressor binds to the lac operator to inhibit transcription in E. coli. This inhibition can be relieved by adding lactose or isopropyl-β-D-thiogalactopyranoside (IPTG). lac repressor encoded by lacI
    337..353     +  protein_bind   lac operator: The lac repressor binds to the lac operator to inhibit transcription in E. coli. This inhibition can be relieved by adding lactose or isopropyl-β-D-thiogalactopyranoside (IPTG). lac repressor encoded by lacI
    368..384     +  protein_bind   lac operator: The lac repressor binds to the lac operator to inhibit transcription in E. coli. This inhibition can be relieved by adding lactose or isopropyl-β-D-thiogalactopyranoside (IPTG). lac repressor encoded by lacI
    399..415     +  protein_bind   lac operator: The lac repressor binds to the lac operator to inhibit transcription in E. coli. This inhibition can be relieved by adding lactose or isopropyl-β-D-thiogalactopyranoside (IPTG). lac repressor encoded by lacI
    439..455     +  protein_bind   lac operator: The lac repressor binds to the lac operator to inhibit transcription in E. coli. This inhibition can be relieved by adding lactose or isopropyl-β-D-thiogalactopyranoside (IPTG). lac repressor encoded by lacI
    470..486     +  protein_bind   lac operator: The lac repressor binds to the lac operator to inhibit transcription in E. coli. This inhibition can be relieved by adding lactose or isopropyl-β-D-thiogalactopyranoside (IPTG). lac repressor encoded by lacI
    501..517     +  protein_bind   lac operator: The lac repressor binds to the lac operator to inhibit transcription in E. coli. This inhibition can be relieved by adding lactose or isopropyl-β-D-thiogalactopyranoside (IPTG). lac repressor encoded by lacI
    550..566     +  protein_bind   lac operator: The lac repressor binds to the lac operator to inhibit transcription in E. coli. This inhibition can be relieved by adding lactose or isopropyl-β-D-thiogalactopyranoside (IPTG). lac repressor encoded by lacI
    576..592     +  protein_bind   lac operator: The lac repressor binds to the lac operator to inhibit transcription in E. coli. This inhibition can be relieved by adding lactose or isopropyl-β-D-thiogalactopyranoside (IPTG). lac repressor encoded by lacI
    655..671     +  protein_bind   lac operator: The lac repressor binds to the lac operator to inhibit transcription in E. coli. This inhibition can be relieved by adding lactose or isopropyl-β-D-thiogalactopyranoside (IPTG). lac repressor encoded by lacI
    717..733     +  protein_bind   lac operator: The lac repressor binds to the lac operator to inhibit transcription in E. coli. This inhibition can be relieved by adding lactose or isopropyl-β-D-thiogalactopyranoside (IPTG). lac repressor encoded by lacI
    797..813     +  protein_bind   lac operator: The lac repressor binds to the lac operator to inhibit transcription in E. coli. This inhibition can be relieved by adding lactose or isopropyl-β-D-thiogalactopyranoside (IPTG). lac repressor encoded by lacI
    828..844     +  protein_bind   lac operator: The lac repressor binds to the lac operator to inhibit transcription in E. coli. This inhibition can be relieved by adding lactose or isopropyl-β-D-thiogalactopyranoside (IPTG). lac repressor encoded by lacI
    877..893     +  protein_bind   lac operator: The lac repressor binds to the lac operator to inhibit transcription in E. coli. This inhibition can be relieved by adding lactose or isopropyl-β-D-thiogalactopyranoside (IPTG). lac repressor encoded by lacI
    908..924     +  protein_bind   lac operator: The lac repressor binds to the lac operator to inhibit transcription in E. coli. This inhibition can be relieved by adding lactose or isopropyl-β-D-thiogalactopyranoside (IPTG). lac repressor encoded by lacI
    939..955     +  protein_bind   lac operator: The lac repressor binds to the lac operator to inhibit transcription in E. coli. This inhibition can be relieved by adding lactose or isopropyl-β-D-thiogalactopyranoside (IPTG). lac repressor encoded by lacI
    986..1007    +  protein_bind   lac operator (fragment): The lac repressor binds to the lac operator to inhibit transcription in E. coli. This inhibition can be relieved by adding lactose or isopropyl-β-D-thiogalactopyranoside (IPTG). lac repressor encoded by lacI
   1019..1035    +  protein_bind   lac operator: The lac repressor binds to the lac operator to inhibit transcription in E. coli. This inhibition can be relieved by adding lactose or isopropyl-β-D-thiogalactopyranoside (IPTG). lac repressor encoded by lacI
   1050..1066    +  protein_bind   lac operator: The lac repressor binds to the lac operator to inhibit transcription in E. coli. This inhibition can be relieved by adding lactose or isopropyl-β-D-thiogalactopyranoside (IPTG). lac repressor encoded by lacI
   1096..1112    +  protein_bind   lac operator (fragment): The lac repressor binds to the lac operator to inhibit transcription in E. coli. This inhibition can be relieved by adding lactose or isopropyl-β-D-thiogalactopyranoside (IPTG). lac repressor encoded by lacI
   1123..1139    +  protein_bind   lac operator: The lac repressor binds to the lac operator to inhibit transcription in E. coli. This inhibition can be relieved by adding lactose or isopropyl-β-D-thiogalactopyranoside (IPTG). lac repressor encoded by lacI
   1150..1172    +  protein_bind   lac operator (fragment): The lac repressor binds to the lac operator to inhibit transcription in E. coli. This inhibition can be relieved by adding lactose or isopropyl-β-D-thiogalactopyranoside (IPTG). lac repressor encoded by lacI
   1274..1307    +  CDS            KanR (fragment): aminoglycoside phosphotransferase; aph(3')-Ia; confers resistance to kanamycin in bacteria or G418 (Geneticin®) in eukaryotes
   2190..2243    -  CDS            lacI (fragment): lac repressor; lacI; The lac repressor binds to the lac operator to inhibit transcription in E. coli. This inhibition can be relieved by adding lactose or isopropyl-β-D-thiogalactopyranoside (IPTG).
   2426..3014    -  rep_origin     ori: high-copy-number ColE1/pMB1/pBR322/pUC origin of replication
   3185..4045    -  CDS            AmpR: β-lactamase; bla; confers resistance to ampicillin, carbenicillin, and related antibiotics
   4046..4150    -  promoter       AmpR promoter: bla
   4245..4280    +  CDS            rop (fragment): Rop protein, which maintains plasmids at low copy number; rop
   4382..4430    +  misc_feature   bom (fragment): basis of mobility region from pBR322
   4431..4706    -  CDS            TcR (fragment): tetracycline efflux protein; tet; confers resistance to tetracycline
   5637..6662    -  CDS            HygR: aminoglycoside phosphotransferase from E. coli; aph(4)-Ia; confers resistance to hygromycin
   7162..7178    +  protein_bind   lac operator: The lac repressor binds to the lac operator to inhibit transcription in E. coli. This inhibition can be relieved by adding lactose or isopropyl-β-D-thiogalactopyranoside (IPTG). lac repressor encoded by lacI
   7211..7227    +  protein_bind   lac operator: The lac repressor binds to the lac operator to inhibit transcription in E. coli. This inhibition can be relieved by adding lactose or isopropyl-β-D-thiogalactopyranoside (IPTG). lac repressor encoded by lacI
   7242..7258    +  protein_bind   lac operator: The lac repressor binds to the lac operator to inhibit transcription in E. coli. This inhibition can be relieved by adding lactose or isopropyl-β-D-thiogalactopyranoside (IPTG). lac repressor encoded by lacI
   7320..7336    +  protein_bind   lac operator: The lac repressor binds to the lac operator to inhibit transcription in E. coli. This inhibition can be relieved by adding lactose or isopropyl-β-D-thiogalactopyranoside (IPTG). lac repressor encoded by lacI
   7351..7367    +  protein_bind   lac operator: The lac repressor binds to the lac operator to inhibit transcription in E. coli. This inhibition can be relieved by adding lactose or isopropyl-β-D-thiogalactopyranoside (IPTG). lac repressor encoded by lacI
   7380..7400    +  protein_bind   lac operator (fragment): The lac repressor binds to the lac operator to inhibit transcription in E. coli. This inhibition can be relieved by adding lactose or isopropyl-β-D-thiogalactopyranoside (IPTG). lac repressor encoded by lacI
   7431..7447    +  protein_bind   lac operator: The lac repressor binds to the lac operator to inhibit transcription in E. coli. This inhibition can be relieved by adding lactose or isopropyl-β-D-thiogalactopyranoside (IPTG). lac repressor encoded by lacI
   7462..7478    +  protein_bind   lac operator: The lac repressor binds to the lac operator to inhibit transcription in E. coli. This inhibition can be relieved by adding lactose or isopropyl-β-D-thiogalactopyranoside (IPTG). lac repressor encoded by lacI
   7541..7557    +  protein_bind   lac operator: The lac repressor binds to the lac operator to inhibit transcription in E. coli. This inhibition can be relieved by adding lactose or isopropyl-β-D-thiogalactopyranoside (IPTG). lac repressor encoded by lacI
   7577..7595    +  promoter       T5 promoter (fragment): bacteriophage T5 promoter for E. coli RNA polymerase, with embedded lac operator
   7602..7618    +  protein_bind   lac operator: The lac repressor binds to the lac operator to inhibit transcription in E. coli. This inhibition can be relieved by adding lactose or isopropyl-β-D-thiogalactopyranoside (IPTG). lac repressor encoded by lacI
   7651..7667    +  protein_bind   lac operator: The lac repressor binds to the lac operator to inhibit transcription in E. coli. This inhibition can be relieved by adding lactose or isopropyl-β-D-thiogalactopyranoside (IPTG). lac repressor encoded by lacI
   7682..7698    +  protein_bind   lac operator: The lac repressor binds to the lac operator to inhibit transcription in E. coli. This inhibition can be relieved by adding lactose or isopropyl-β-D-thiogalactopyranoside (IPTG). lac repressor encoded by lacI
   7711..7731    +  protein_bind   lac operator (fragment): The lac repressor binds to the lac operator to inhibit transcription in E. coli. This inhibition can be relieved by adding lactose or isopropyl-β-D-thiogalactopyranoside (IPTG). lac repressor encoded by lacI
   7761..7777    +  protein_bind   lac operator: The lac repressor binds to the lac operator to inhibit transcription in E. coli. This inhibition can be relieved by adding lactose or isopropyl-β-D-thiogalactopyranoside (IPTG). lac repressor encoded by lacI
   7792..7808    +  protein_bind   lac operator: The lac repressor binds to the lac operator to inhibit transcription in E. coli. This inhibition can be relieved by adding lactose or isopropyl-β-D-thiogalactopyranoside (IPTG). lac repressor encoded by lacI
   7823..7839    +  protein_bind   lac operator: The lac repressor binds to the lac operator to inhibit transcription in E. coli. This inhibition can be relieved by adding lactose or isopropyl-β-D-thiogalactopyranoside (IPTG). lac repressor encoded by lacI
   7871..7887    +  protein_bind   lac operator: The lac repressor binds to the lac operator to inhibit transcription in E. coli. This inhibition can be relieved by adding lactose or isopropyl-β-D-thiogalactopyranoside (IPTG). lac repressor encoded by lacI
   7902..7918    +  protein_bind   lac operator: The lac repressor binds to the lac operator to inhibit transcription in E. coli. This inhibition can be relieved by adding lactose or isopropyl-β-D-thiogalactopyranoside (IPTG). lac repressor encoded by lacI
   7933..7949    +  protein_bind   lac operator: The lac repressor binds to the lac operator to inhibit transcription in E. coli. This inhibition can be relieved by adding lactose or isopropyl-β-D-thiogalactopyranoside (IPTG). lac repressor encoded by lacI
   7982..7998    +  protein_bind   lac operator: The lac repressor binds to the lac operator to inhibit transcription in E. coli. This inhibition can be relieved by adding lactose or isopropyl-β-D-thiogalactopyranoside (IPTG). lac repressor encoded by lacI
   8013..8029    +  protein_bind   lac operator: The lac repressor binds to the lac operator to inhibit transcription in E. coli. This inhibition can be relieved by adding lactose or isopropyl-β-D-thiogalactopyranoside (IPTG). lac repressor encoded by lacI
   8044..8060    +  protein_bind   lac operator: The lac repressor binds to the lac operator to inhibit transcription in E. coli. This inhibition can be relieved by adding lactose or isopropyl-β-D-thiogalactopyranoside (IPTG). lac repressor encoded by lacI
   8093..8109    +  protein_bind   lac operator: The lac repressor binds to the lac operator to inhibit transcription in E. coli. This inhibition can be relieved by adding lactose or isopropyl-β-D-thiogalactopyranoside (IPTG). lac repressor encoded by lacI
   8116..8133    +  protein_bind   lac operator (fragment): The lac repressor binds to the lac operator to inhibit transcription in E. coli. This inhibition can be relieved by adding lactose or isopropyl-β-D-thiogalactopyranoside (IPTG). lac repressor encoded by lacI
   8148..8168    +  protein_bind   lac operator (fragment): The lac repressor binds to the lac operator to inhibit transcription in E. coli. This inhibition can be relieved by adding lactose or isopropyl-β-D-thiogalactopyranoside (IPTG). lac repressor encoded by lacI
   8199..8215    +  protein_bind   lac operator: The lac repressor binds to the lac operator to inhibit transcription in E. coli. This inhibition can be relieved by adding lactose or isopropyl-β-D-thiogalactopyranoside (IPTG). lac repressor encoded by lacI
   8230..8246    +  protein_bind   lac operator: The lac repressor binds to the lac operator to inhibit transcription in E. coli. This inhibition can be relieved by adding lactose or isopropyl-β-D-thiogalactopyranoside (IPTG). lac repressor encoded by lacI
   8261..8277    +  protein_bind   lac operator: The lac repressor binds to the lac operator to inhibit transcription in E. coli. This inhibition can be relieved by adding lactose or isopropyl-β-D-thiogalactopyranoside (IPTG). lac repressor encoded by lacI
   8310..8326    +  protein_bind   lac operator: The lac repressor binds to the lac operator to inhibit transcription in E. coli. This inhibition can be relieved by adding lactose or isopropyl-β-D-thiogalactopyranoside (IPTG). lac repressor encoded by lacI
   8371..8387    +  protein_bind   lac operator: The lac repressor binds to the lac operator to inhibit transcription in E. coli. This inhibition can be relieved by adding lactose or isopropyl-β-D-thiogalactopyranoside (IPTG). lac repressor encoded by lacI
   8420..8436    +  protein_bind   lac operator: The lac repressor binds to the lac operator to inhibit transcription in E. coli. This inhibition can be relieved by adding lactose or isopropyl-β-D-thiogalactopyranoside (IPTG). lac repressor encoded by lacI
   8451..8467    +  protein_bind   lac operator: The lac repressor binds to the lac operator to inhibit transcription in E. coli. This inhibition can be relieved by adding lactose or isopropyl-β-D-thiogalactopyranoside (IPTG). lac repressor encoded by lacI
   8530..8546    +  protein_bind   lac operator: The lac repressor binds to the lac operator to inhibit transcription in E. coli. This inhibition can be relieved by adding lactose or isopropyl-β-D-thiogalactopyranoside (IPTG). lac repressor encoded by lacI
   8561..8577    +  protein_bind   lac operator: The lac repressor binds to the lac operator to inhibit transcription in E. coli. This inhibition can be relieved by adding lactose or isopropyl-β-D-thiogalactopyranoside (IPTG). lac repressor encoded by lacI
   8592..8608    +  protein_bind   lac operator: The lac repressor binds to the lac operator to inhibit transcription in E. coli. This inhibition can be relieved by adding lactose or isopropyl-β-D-thiogalactopyranoside (IPTG). lac repressor encoded by lacI
   8641..8657    +  protein_bind   lac operator: The lac repressor binds to the lac operator to inhibit transcription in E. coli. This inhibition can be relieved by adding lactose or isopropyl-β-D-thiogalactopyranoside (IPTG). lac repressor encoded by lacI
   8672..8688    +  protein_bind   lac operator: The lac repressor binds to the lac operator to inhibit transcription in E. coli. This inhibition can be relieved by adding lactose or isopropyl-β-D-thiogalactopyranoside (IPTG). lac repressor encoded by lacI
   8778..8798    +  protein_bind   lac operator (fragment): The lac repressor binds to the lac operator to inhibit transcription in E. coli. This inhibition can be relieved by adding lactose or isopropyl-β-D-thiogalactopyranoside (IPTG). lac repressor encoded by lacI
   8811..8827    +  protein_bind   lac operator: The lac repressor binds to the lac operator to inhibit transcription in E. coli. This inhibition can be relieved by adding lactose or isopropyl-β-D-thiogalactopyranoside (IPTG). lac repressor encoded by lacI
   8890..8906    +  protein_bind   lac operator: The lac repressor binds to the lac operator to inhibit transcription in E. coli. This inhibition can be relieved by adding lactose or isopropyl-β-D-thiogalactopyranoside (IPTG). lac repressor encoded by lacI
   8939..8955    +  protein_bind   lac operator: The lac repressor binds to the lac operator to inhibit transcription in E. coli. This inhibition can be relieved by adding lactose or isopropyl-β-D-thiogalactopyranoside (IPTG). lac repressor encoded by lacI
   8970..8986    +  protein_bind   lac operator: The lac repressor binds to the lac operator to inhibit transcription in E. coli. This inhibition can be relieved by adding lactose or isopropyl-β-D-thiogalactopyranoside (IPTG). lac repressor encoded by lacI
   9001..9017    +  protein_bind   lac operator: The lac repressor binds to the lac operator to inhibit transcription in E. coli. This inhibition can be relieved by adding lactose or isopropyl-β-D-thiogalactopyranoside (IPTG). lac repressor encoded by lacI
   9050..9066    +  protein_bind   lac operator: The lac repressor binds to the lac operator to inhibit transcription in E. coli. This inhibition can be relieved by adding lactose or isopropyl-β-D-thiogalactopyranoside (IPTG). lac repressor encoded by lacI
   9111..9127    +  protein_bind   lac operator: The lac repressor binds to the lac operator to inhibit transcription in E. coli. This inhibition can be relieved by adding lactose or isopropyl-β-D-thiogalactopyranoside (IPTG). lac repressor encoded by lacI
   9160..9176    +  protein_bind   lac operator: The lac repressor binds to the lac operator to inhibit transcription in E. coli. This inhibition can be relieved by adding lactose or isopropyl-β-D-thiogalactopyranoside (IPTG). lac repressor encoded by lacI
   9190..9206    +  protein_bind   lac operator: The lac repressor binds to the lac operator to inhibit transcription in E. coli. This inhibition can be relieved by adding lactose or isopropyl-β-D-thiogalactopyranoside (IPTG). lac repressor encoded by lacI
   9221..9237    +  protein_bind   lac operator: The lac repressor binds to the lac operator to inhibit transcription in E. coli. This inhibition can be relieved by adding lactose or isopropyl-β-D-thiogalactopyranoside (IPTG). lac repressor encoded by lacI
   9299..9315    +  protein_bind   lac operator: The lac repressor binds to the lac operator to inhibit transcription in E. coli. This inhibition can be relieved by adding lactose or isopropyl-β-D-thiogalactopyranoside (IPTG). lac repressor encoded by lacI
   9330..9346    +  protein_bind   lac operator: The lac repressor binds to the lac operator to inhibit transcription in E. coli. This inhibition can be relieved by adding lactose or isopropyl-β-D-thiogalactopyranoside (IPTG). lac repressor encoded by lacI
   9410..9426    +  protein_bind   lac operator: The lac repressor binds to the lac operator to inhibit transcription in E. coli. This inhibition can be relieved by adding lactose or isopropyl-β-D-thiogalactopyranoside (IPTG). lac repressor encoded by lacI
   9439..9459    +  protein_bind   lac operator (fragment): The lac repressor binds to the lac operator to inhibit transcription in E. coli. This inhibition can be relieved by adding lactose or isopropyl-β-D-thiogalactopyranoside (IPTG). lac repressor encoded by lacI
   9490..9506    +  protein_bind   lac operator: The lac repressor binds to the lac operator to inhibit transcription in E. coli. This inhibition can be relieved by adding lactose or isopropyl-β-D-thiogalactopyranoside (IPTG). lac repressor encoded by lacI
   9549..9565    +  protein_bind   lac operator: The lac repressor binds to the lac operator to inhibit transcription in E. coli. This inhibition can be relieved by adding lactose or isopropyl-β-D-thiogalactopyranoside (IPTG). lac repressor encoded by lacI
   9598..9614    +  protein_bind   lac operator: The lac repressor binds to the lac operator to inhibit transcription in E. coli. This inhibition can be relieved by adding lactose or isopropyl-β-D-thiogalactopyranoside (IPTG). lac repressor encoded by lacI
   9654..9670    +  protein_bind   lac operator: The lac repressor binds to the lac operator to inhibit transcription in E. coli. This inhibition can be relieved by adding lactose or isopropyl-β-D-thiogalactopyranoside (IPTG). lac repressor encoded by lacI
   9724..9740    +  protein_bind   lac operator: The lac repressor binds to the lac operator to inhibit transcription in E. coli. This inhibition can be relieved by adding lactose or isopropyl-β-D-thiogalactopyranoside (IPTG). lac repressor encoded by lacI
   9755..9771    +  protein_bind   lac operator: The lac repressor binds to the lac operator to inhibit transcription in E. coli. This inhibition can be relieved by adding lactose or isopropyl-β-D-thiogalactopyranoside (IPTG). lac repressor encoded by lacI
   9802..9823    +  protein_bind   lac operator (fragment): The lac repressor binds to the lac operator to inhibit transcription in E. coli. This inhibition can be relieved by adding lactose or isopropyl-β-D-thiogalactopyranoside (IPTG). lac repressor encoded by lacI
   9835..9851    +  protein_bind   lac operator: The lac repressor binds to the lac operator to inhibit transcription in E. coli. This inhibition can be relieved by adding lactose or isopropyl-β-D-thiogalactopyranoside (IPTG). lac repressor encoded by lacI
   9866..9882    +  protein_bind   lac operator: The lac repressor binds to the lac operator to inhibit transcription in E. coli. This inhibition can be relieved by adding lactose or isopropyl-β-D-thiogalactopyranoside (IPTG). lac repressor encoded by lacI
   9915..9931    +  protein_bind   lac operator: The lac repressor binds to the lac operator to inhibit transcription in E. coli. This inhibition can be relieved by adding lactose or isopropyl-β-D-thiogalactopyranoside (IPTG). lac repressor encoded by lacI
   9946..9962    +  protein_bind   lac operator: The lac repressor binds to the lac operator to inhibit transcription in E. coli. This inhibition can be relieved by adding lactose or isopropyl-β-D-thiogalactopyranoside (IPTG). lac repressor encoded by lacI
   9975..9995    +  protein_bind   lac operator (fragment): The lac repressor binds to the lac operator to inhibit transcription in E. coli. This inhibition can be relieved by adding lactose or isopropyl-β-D-thiogalactopyranoside (IPTG). lac repressor encoded by lacI
  10026..10042   +  protein_bind   lac operator: The lac repressor binds to the lac operator to inhibit transcription in E. coli. This inhibition can be relieved by adding lactose or isopropyl-β-D-thiogalactopyranoside (IPTG). lac repressor encoded by lacI
  10057..10073   +  protein_bind   lac operator: The lac repressor binds to the lac operator to inhibit transcription in E. coli. This inhibition can be relieved by adding lactose or isopropyl-β-D-thiogalactopyranoside (IPTG). lac repressor encoded by lacI
  10088..10104   +  protein_bind   lac operator: The lac repressor binds to the lac operator to inhibit transcription in E. coli. This inhibition can be relieved by adding lactose or isopropyl-β-D-thiogalactopyranoside (IPTG). lac repressor encoded by lacI
  10137..10153   +  protein_bind   lac operator: The lac repressor binds to the lac operator to inhibit transcription in E. coli. This inhibition can be relieved by adding lactose or isopropyl-β-D-thiogalactopyranoside (IPTG). lac repressor encoded by lacI
  10168..10184   +  protein_bind   lac operator: The lac repressor binds to the lac operator to inhibit transcription in E. coli. This inhibition can be relieved by adding lactose or isopropyl-β-D-thiogalactopyranoside (IPTG). lac repressor encoded by lacI
  10199..10215   +  protein_bind   lac operator: The lac repressor binds to the lac operator to inhibit transcription in E. coli. This inhibition can be relieved by adding lactose or isopropyl-β-D-thiogalactopyranoside (IPTG). lac repressor encoded by lacI
>Addgene plasmid #210220 | prDNA spacer-LacOx120-20xMS2-Hyg | addgene full sequence | sequence record 415932 | Addgene NGS Result
CACGAAATAACGAATTGTGAGCGGATAACAAGGATACGAATTGTGAGCGGATAACAATTCGCTCAGCGCA
ATTGTGAGCGGATAACAATTGGCGAGTCCTCTAGCAATTGCACGCAAATTGTGAGCGGATAACAATTTAA
ACATGGGAATTGTGAGCGGATAACATTGGCGAACTCAATTGTGAGCGGATAACAATTAAAAAACAACCTC
TAGCACGTACATGGAGTTGTGAGCGGATAACAATTGACCTCTGGAATTGTGAGCGGATAACAATTCGGCG
CAGCGAATTGTGAGCGGATAACAATTAAGACAGGAGCTCTAGCAAACCGGAGTGAATTGTGAGCGGATAA
CAATTCACAGATCAAGATTGTGAGCGGATAACAATTGCCAGTGGCCAATTGTGAGCGGATAACAATTAGA
CAACAGTCTCTAGCAAACTTGTGAGCGGATAACAATTAAAAATGAGTAATTGTGAGCGGATAACAATTAA
CCGAACGGAATTGTGAGCGGATAACAATTGAATAAGGCACTCTAGCACTAGGTAAGAAATTGTGAGCGGA
TAACAATTTGGCGAATTGTGAGCGGATAACAATTAATCGAAGAAAATTGTGAGGGATAACAATTGATAAC
AGCGCTCTAGCAGAACGGCGGCAATTGTGAGCGGATAACAATTCCATAGAAACAATTGTGAGTGGATAAC
AATTACACCGGCGGAATTGTGAGCGGATAACAATTATTAAAGCACCTCTAGCAAGCGGACCACAATTGTG
AGCTGATAACAATTCAAAAAATGCAATTGTGAGCGGATAACAATTAAAAAAAGAAAATTGTGAGCGGATA
ACAATTCAATAATCAGCTCTAGCAGTAAACCCCGAATTGTGAGCGGATAACAATTTAACCTGAATAATTG
TGAGCGGATAACAATTAAGGAAAGTGAATTGTGAGCGGATAACAATTTGGAGTCGAACTCTAGCAGGACC
GAGGTAATTGCGAGCGGATAACAATTCAGATCTTGGAATTGTGAGCGGATAACAATTGCTGAAGTATAAT
TGTGAGCGGATAACAATTAAAGCTAGACCTCTAGCAGGGGTAACCGAATTGTGAGCGGATAAAGGTATCG
AATTGTGAGCGGATAACAATTAGCATATCGGAATTGTGAGCGGACAACAATTTGGGGACCTGCTCTAGCT
GATGTTACATTGCACAAGATAAAAATATATCATCATGAACAATAAAACTGTCTGCTTACATAAACAGTAA
TACAAGGGGTGTTATGAGCCATATTCAACGGGAAACGTCTTGCTCGACCATTAAACACTAAAGAACATTG
TTGCAAACTTGCAAATTAATGTTACACACTTGTATTTAATGTTGCACACTTGTAATTAATATGGGACACA
TTAAAAGTTATTGTGTATAATAGCACCGGTGTGTTGCCAAAGACATTCTGTATAATTTTCCAACTACCCT
AACCTGATTCACTCATCGTTGAGCATTTGTTCTTCTACTTTTTGACCGCAAGTGTCGTTATTAGTATTCG
GTCCTCCGCGGCGAGGCGAATCGCTCAGTAGTGTTAGTGCAGGCATTGTTTCTCTTTTCCATTTCGGCTC
GCTCTCTGTGCCAGAAAGGCTTTTGGAGTCTTGGTTACTCGTGGGACTAGGGCAAGCGTCGCTTCCCTAA
TAATTGTTGCTAACGTTTCACCGTGCGTGTGTGGATATCTTCCAAGTTGTCATTTTCTCTACCCCTCTCT
TTTCCGGCGCGGTCTAACTTCCTCCAACTAGCGCATTTCCATGATAACGGGGTCCACATAGTCCGTTGTA
GTGAAATTGGCATGCCATCAGGGCCAAGGCATACATCGATAGCGGCCGCTATCGATAAAAATGATACGAT
GATCTCCGTGTGGAGCAGACCGTGGCGACCAGTTTGTACCATGGAAGTTCTTCGATAGAGTTATATCGAG
TGCGGAATTGATGCTACGGTCACAGTGTCGTATCGTGTGGTCTCCCATGTGTTTTTGACGGTGTACCAAT
TATCTTTGCACTAATGGGCTATGGAATCTTTCCTTTTAATCAGGGGGACATGTTTATCCCACGCCAGTAG
TCTGGAATTAGAATACATACCAACTATATGGGCGCGCCTGCGCATTGTTTAATATTCGTTCGTATAAGGA
CCATTAAAGAGCTCGAATTCTGCATTAATGAATCGGCCAACGCGCGGGGAGAGGCGGTTTGCGTATTGGG
CGCTCTTCCGCTTCCTCGCTCACTGACTCGCTGCGCTCGGTCGTTCGGCTGCGGCGAGCGGTATCAGCTC
ACTCAAAGGCGGTAATACGGTTATCCACAGAATCAGGGGATAACGCAGGAAAGAACATGTGAGCAAAAGG
CCAGCAAAAGGCCAGGAACCGTAAAAAGGCCGCGTTGCTGGCGTTTTTCCATAGGCTCCGCCCCCCTGAC
GAGCATCACAAAAATCGACGCTCAAGTCAGAGGTGGCGAAACCCGACAGGACTATAAAGATACCAGGCGT
TTCCCCCTGGAAGCTCCCTCGTGCGCTCTCCTGTTCCGACCCTGCCGCTTACCGGATACCTGTCCGCCTT
TCTCCCTTCGGGAAGCGTGGCGCTTTCTCATAGCTCACGCTGTAGGTATCTCAGTTCGGTGTAGGTCGTT
CGCTCCAAGCTGGGCTGTGTGCACGAACCCCCCGTTCAGCCCGACCGCTGCGCCTTATCCGGTAACTATC
GTCTTGAGTCCAACCCGGTAAGACACGACTTATCGCCACTGGCAGCAGCCACTGGTAACAGGATTAGCAG
AGCGAGGTATGTAGGCGGTGCTACAGAGTTCTTGAAGTGGTGGCCTAACTACGGCTACACTAGAAGAACA
GTATTTGGTATCTGCGCTCTGCTGAAGCCAGTTACCTTCGGAAAAAGAGTTGGTAGCTCTTGATCCGGCA
AACAAACCACCGCTGGTAGCGGTGGTTTTTTTGTTTGCAAGCAGCAGATTACGCGCAGAAAAAAAGGATC
TCAAGAAGATCCTTTGATCTTTTCTACGGGGTCTGACGCTCAGTGGAACGAAAACTCACGTTAAGGGATT
TTGGTCATGAGATTATCAAAAAGGATCTTCACCTAGATCCTTTTAAATTAAAAATGAAGTTTTAAATCAA
TCTAAAGTATATATGAGTAAACTTGGTCTGACAGTTACCAATGCTTAATCAGTGAGGCACCTATCTCAGC
GATCTGTCTATTTCGTTCATCCATAGTTGCCTGACTCCCCGTCGTGTAGATAACTACGATACGGGAGGGC
TTACCATCTGGCCCCAGTGCTGCAATGATACCGCGAGACCCACGCTCACCGGCTCCAGATTTATCAGCAA
TAAACCAGCCAGCCGGAAGGGCCGAGCGCAGAAGTGGTCCTGCAACTTTATCCGCCTCCATCCAGTCTAT
TAATTGTTGCCGGGAAGCTAGAGTAAGTAGTTCGCCAGTTAATAGTTTGCGCAACGTTGTTGCCATTGCT
ACAGGCATCGTGGTGTCACGCTCGTCGTTTGGTATGGCTTCATTCAGCTCCGGTTCCCAACGATCAAGGC
GAGTTACATGATCCCCCATGTTGTGCAAAAAAGCGGTTAGCTCCTTCGGTCCTCCGATCGTTGTCAGAAG
TAAGTTGGCCGCAGTGTTATCACTCATGGTTATGGCAGCACTGCATAATTCTCTTACTGTCATGCCATCC
GTAAGATGCTTTTCTGTGACTGGTGAGTACTCAACCAAGTCATTCTGAGAATAGTGTATGCGGCGACCGA
GTTGCTCTTGCCCGGCGTCAATACGGGATAATACCGCGCCACATAGCAGAACTTTAAAAGTGCTCATCAT
TGGAAAACGTTCTTCGGGGCGAAAACTCTCAAGGATCTTACCGCTGTTGAGATCCAGTTCGATGTAACCC
ACTCGTGCACCCAACTGATCTTCAGCATCTTTTACTTTCACCAGCGTTTCTGGGTGAGCAAAAACAGGAA
GGCAAAATGCCGCAAAAAAGGGAATAAGGGCGACACGGAAATGTTGAATACTCATACTCTTCCTTTTTCA
ATATTATTGAAGCATTTATCAGGGTTATTGTCTCATGAGCGGATACATATTTGAATGTATTTAGAAAAAT
AAACAAATAGGGGTTCCGCGCACATTTCCCCGAAAAGTGCCACCTGACGTCTAAGAAACCATTATTATCA
TGACATTAACCTATAAAAATAGGCGTATCACGAGGCCCTTTCGTCTCGCGCGTTTCGGTGATGACGGTGA
AAACCTCTGACACATGCAGCTCCCGGAGACGGTCACAGCTTGTCTGTAAGCGGATGCCGGGAGCAGACAA
GCCCGTCAGGGCGCGTCAGCGGGTGTTGGCGGGTGTCGGGGCTGGCTTAACTATGCGGCATCAGAGCAGA
TTGTACTGAGAGTGCACCATTCGACGCTCTCCCTTATGCGACTCCTGCATTAGGAAGCAGCCCAGTAGTA
GGTTGAGGCCGTTGAGCACCGCCGCCGCAAGGAATGGTGCAAGGAGATGGCGCCCAACAGTCCCCCGGCC
ACGGGGCCTGCCACCATACCCACGCCGAAACAAGCGCTCATGAGCCCGAAGTGGCGAGCCCGATCTTCCC
CATCGGTGATGTCGGCGATATAGGCGCCAGCAACCGCACCTGTGGCGCCGGTGATGCCGGCCACGATGCG
TCCGGCGTAGAGGATCTGGCTAGGAATACTGCATAGATAACAAACGCATCAAACACAACTGGTGGCACTA
TTTCAATCATGTCGAGATCCTACGGTACTTATTGCCAAGAAAGCACGAGCATCAGCCGTGCCTCCAGGTC
GAATCTTCAAACGACGACGATCACGCGTCGCTCCAGTATTCCAGGGTTCATCAGATCCTACGGTACTTAT
TGCCAAGAAAGCACGAGCATCAGCCGTGCCTCCAGGTCGAATCTTCAAACGACGACGATCACGCGTCGCT
CCAGTATTCCAGGGTTCATCAGATCCTACGGTACTTATTGCCAAGAAAGCACGAGCATCAGCCGTGCCTC
CAGGTCGAATCTTCAAACGACGACGATCACGCGTCGCTCCAGTATTCCAGGGTTCATCAGATCCTACGGT
ACTTATTGCCAAGAAAGCACGAGCATCAGCCGTGCCTCCAGGTCGAATCTTCAAACGACGACGATCACGC
GTCGCTCCAGTATTCCAGGGTTCATCAGATCGGGCTGCAGGAATTAGCTTTATTTTATGGCAGCAACGAG
ACCTTACGTAAAGCAAAACTAAATAAGAGCGGAGACTGCAATGCAGAGTAAAAAAAAAAAAACATGAATT
TCAGAAGACCTTGCTGTGCAATACTGCATAGATAACAAACGCATCAAACACAACTGGTGGCACTATTTCA
ATCATGTCGATCGACACACCAAGACGAGAAAATTTGAGTTAAACAAGATGCCTACAACCCTATATTTATT
ATCTTCAAGTGATCTTCTCTTCTCTTGTGCGCTGTACGTAAATGTGTTGCAAATAAGGCATAGGGCTGAG
TACAGGCACCACACGCGAGGAAAATCATAAGCACTAGCCGTGTCAACTCACAGCGACTACAGAACAATTT
TGGCCACACAACCCGGTGTTAGGATCTCCGAGGCCTCTATTCCTTTGCCCTCGGACGAGTGCTGGGGCGT
CGGTTTCCACTATCGGCGAGTACTTCTACACAGCCATCGGTCCAGACGGCCGCGCTTCTGCGGGCGATTT
GTGTACGCCCGACAGTCCCGGCTCCGGATCGGACGATTGCGTCGCATCGACCCTGCGCCCAAGCTGCATC
ATCGAAATTGCCGTCAACCAAGCTCTGATAGAGTTGGTCAAGACCAATGCGGAGCATATACGCCCGGAGC
CGCGGCGATCCTGCAAGCTCCGGATGCCTCCGCTCGAAGTAGCGCGTCTGCTGCTCCATACAAGCCAACC
ACGGCCTCCAGAAGAAGATGTTGGCGACCTCGTATTGGGAATCCCCGAACATCGCCTCGCTCCAGTCAAT
GACCGCTGTTATGCGGCCATTGTCCGTCAGGACATTGTTGGAGCCGAAATCCGCGTGCACGAGGTGCCGG
ACTTCGGGGCAGTCCTCGGCCCAAAGCATCAGCTCATCGAGAGCCTGCGCGACGGACGCACTGACGGTGT
CGTCCATCACAGTTTGCCAGTGATACACATGGGGATCAGCAATCGCGCATATGAAATCACGCCATGTAGT
GTATTGACCGATTCCTTGCGGTCCGAATGGGCCGAACCCGCTCGTCTGGCTAAGATCGGCCGCAGCGATC
GCATCCATGGCCTCCGCGACCGGCTGCAGAACAGCGGGCAGTTCGGTTTCAGGCAGGTCTTGCAACGTGA
CACCCTGTGCACGGCGGGAGATGCAATAGGTCAGGCTCTCGCTGAATTCCCCAATGTCAAGCACTTCCGG
AATCGGGAGCGCGGCCGATGCAAAGTGCCGATAAACATAACGATCTTTGTAGAAACCATCGGCGCAGCTA
TTTACCCGCAGGACATATCCACGCCCTCCTACATCGAAGCTGAAAGCACGAGATTCTTCGCCCTCCGAGA
GCTGCATCAGGTCGGAGACGCTGTCGAACTTTTCGATCAGAAACTTCTCGACAGACGTCGCGGTGAGTTC
AGGCTTTTTCATCACTAGTTCTAGAGCTTATTTTATGGCAGCAACGAGACCTTACGTAAAGCAAAACTAA
ATAAGAGCGGAGACTGCAATGCAGAGTAAAAAAAAAAAAAACATGAATTTCAGAAGACCTTGCTGTGCCC
GGGCTCTGAGAGCGGTCAGTTGCTCTCCTGCTCCGTACGCCGTAAGCGCTACTTTTACTGCTTAATCTTT
CCTATATAAGATATATTTCTATTACTATATATACTTTTTTAACTTTATCATTATTATCCTATTGTGTGTT
GTATTGACTTTACAATAAAACATATTATATCTAACATGTCAAAAGCATCGGCTCTTCAATACAGTTACCC
GTCCCTTATCAACACAGTACAATATACTCTGTCATGACAATAAGTATATATAAGAGCCAGAATGCACCCG
CGCTGGGTGGAAAGCTAGCAAGCGGACCTTAATTGTGGCGGATAACAATTAAATAATAGGAATTGTGAGC
GATAGCAATTAGCGTAGCAAATTGTGAGCGGATAACAATTGGAGCAAGAGCTCTAGCATGGAGAAACGAA
TTGTGAGCGGATAACAATTTACGGGTCAGAATTGTGAGCGGATAACAATTACGGACGGAAAATTGTGAGC
GATAACAATTGAAGAAGTAACTCTAGCAGGAAGGGACAATTGTGAGCGGATAACAATTAAGCGATTCAAA
TTGTGAGCGGATAACAATTAAGGGTAGAAAATTGTGAGCGGATAGCAATTTGAACGAACACTCTAGCACC
GACTCGAAAATTGTGAGCGGATAACAATTAGAAAAGCCGAATTGTGAGCGGATAACAATTAGCTACTAAG
AATTGGAGCGGATAACAATTGAACCAGGAACTCTAGCAAGCAAGCAATAATTGTGAGCGGATAACAATTA
GGAGAGAGAAATTGTGGCGGATAACAATTATAATAAAGAAATTGTGAGCGGATAACAATTAAAAAGAAAA
CTCTAGCAGCAAAAGGCAAATTGTGAGCGGATAACAATTCAGTCTACCAAATTGTGAGCGGATAACAATT
CGACGTCTAAAATTATGAGCGGATAACAATTGACACAGGAGCTCTAGCATGAAAGGAAAATTGTGAGCGG
ATAACAATTAGATCAAAGCAATTGTGAGCGGATAACAATACAAAGAAAAAAATTGTGAGCGGATAACAAT
TAAGTAGGAAGCTCTAGCAGACCGGAAGAATTGTGAGCGGATAACAATTGTGTGAGAAAAATTGTGAGCG
GATAACAATTCGCTAAGGGCAATTGTGAGCGGATAACAATTAGTAATTGGACTCTAGCACATAGGACGAA
ATTGTGAGCGGATAACAATTGAAAGGTGCCAATTGTGAGCGGATAACAATTGGTACATTGGAATTGTGAG
CGGATAACAATTGAGACACATGCTCTAGCAACTAGAGACAAATTGTGAGCGGATAACAATTGAAAGAATT
GTGAGCGGATAACTATTGGGTCGCGGAAATTGTGAACGGATAACAATTAATAGACAAGCTCTAGCAGAGA
TAGGGGAATTGTGAGCGGATAACAATTCATAACCATAAATTGTGAGCGGATAACAATTCCAGACGCCAAA
TTGTGAGCGGATAACAATCAGTAGTGACGCTCTAGCAAAAAAAATACAATTGTGAGCGGATAACAATTAG
ACAGGGGAAATTGTGAGCGGATACAATTAAAGGAAGGAAATTGTGAGCGGATAACAATTCTCATAGCGGC
TCTAGCATGTTAGCATTAATTGTGAGCGGATAACAATTACCGCGGGTTAATTGTGAGCGGATAACAATTA
GGCGAAGAGAATTGTGACGGATAACAATTATAAAAGGGACTCTAGCAGGCAGTAATAAATTGTGAGCGGA
TAACAATTCCTCCCATGAAATTGTGAGCGGATAACAATTCAGACCCGTAAATTGTGAGCGGATAACAATT
AAAGCGGGAACTCTAGCAGGGGGGATGAAATTGTGAGCGGATAACAATTAACGATGGAAAATTGTGAGCG
GATAACAATTAGGGGTGGGCAATTGTGAGCGGATCAATTTGAAGAGTAGCTCTAGCAAGGTAAAGACAAT
TGTGAGCGGATAAAATTCAGGAAACTAAATTGTGATCGGATAACAATTGCATTAGGCTAATTGTGAGCGG
ATAACAATTGCCACAGTAACTCTAGCAAACGAGGCGGAATTGCGAGCGGTAACAATTGCAAAGTCATCAT
TGTGAGCGGATAACAATTGAAAAACCCACTCTAGCAAGACGTGAAGAATTGTGAGCGGATAACAATTACC
CGTCCATAATTGTGAGCGGATAACAATTAGGGAGGAGAAATTGTGAGCGGATAACAATTGGACAAGGAGC
TCTAGCAAAAGGGGGAAAATTGTGAGCGGATAACAATTAGCAGAAGCAAATTGTGACGGATAACAATTTG
TCCAAAGAAATTGTGAGCGGATAACAATTTAAACGAAGACTCTAGCATGAAACTCGGAATTGTGAGCGGA
TAACAATTTGGGTTTGTAATTGTGAGCGGATAACAATTTTGGGGGCTGAATTGTGAGCGGATAACAATTG
GAGAGGCGCCTCTAGCAGGAGTGCGTGAATTGTGGCGATAACAATTAAGCTGAGAAAATTGTGAGCGGAT
AACAATTAACAGCGAAAAATTGTGAGCGGATAACAATTCACGAAAGAACTCTAGCACATACCCCGAAATT
GTGAGTGGATGACAATTCGTGGCGGAAAATTGTGAGCGGATAACAATTGCAACAGCTAAATTATGAGCGG
ATAACAATTAAGGCGGAGGCTCTAGCATTGCGAGCGGAATTGTGAGCGGATAACAATTCGCGAGACAAAT
TGTGAGCGGAAACAATTCCATTAAACAATTGTGAGCGGATAACAATTTGCATGGAGCCTCTAGCAAATAA
GAAGGAATTGTGAGCGGATAACAATTTAGGCAATTGTGAGCGGAAACAATTGGGAGACAGGAATTGTGAG
CGGATAACAATTCGATAGTGCGCTCTAGCAATAAGGACGCGGATAACAATTCGGTGAATAAAATTGTGAG
CGGATAACAATTAAAGGAACAAAATTGTGAGCGGATAACAATTTTGAGACAGGCTCTAGCAGAGTGGAAC
AAATTGTTAGCGGATAACAATTCAAGCGAAGCAATTGTGAGCGGATAACAATTAAAGAGAACCAATTGTG
AGCGGATAACAATTGGCAAAACGACTCTAGCAGCACACCAAGAATTGTGAGCGGATAACAATTGAACAGG
GAAAATTGTGAGCGGATAACAATTTTACAGCAGCAATTGTGGGCGGATAACAATTGAGCAGAGCCCTCTA
GCACGCGCATAGGAATTGTGAGCGGATAACAATTTGAAGCACAGAATTGTGAGCGGATAACAATTATCTG
AAATTAATTGTGAGCGGATAACAATTGGAGGGAACGCTCTAGCAAGCCTAGTTAAATTGTGAGCGGATAA
CAATTATACCAGAATAATTGTGAGCGGATAACAATTGCCCCGGCAGAATTGTGAGCGGATAACAATTCAA
GAGAAGCCTCTAG
